Addgene plasmid #79116: pLp6.3-EglN3-H196A
Purpose: Lentiviral expression of EglN3-H196A
Depositing lab: Susanne Schlisio. Depositing organization: Lunenfeld-Tanenbaum Research Institute -.
Backbone
  Vector backbone: pLenti6.3
  Backbone manufacturer: invitrogen
  Backbone size w/o insert (bp): 7692
  Vector type: Mammalian Expression, Lentiviral
  Selectable markers: Blasticidin
Growth in bacteria
  Bacterial resistance: Ampicillin, 100 μg/mL
  Growth temperature: 37°C
  Growth strain: NEB Stable
  Copy number: High Copy
Gene/Insert
  Gene/Insert name: EglN3 catalytic dead mutant (alt name: PHD3 mutant)
  Species: H. sapiens (human)
  Insert size (bp): 720
  Mutation: catalytic dead mutant: H196A
  Entrez Gene: EGLN3 (a.k.a. HIFP4H3, HIFPH3, PHD3)
  Promoter: CMV
  Tag / fusion protein: V5 (C terminal on backbone)
  Cloning method: TOPO Cloning
  Sequencing primers: 5′ CMV-F
Terms and licenses: Academic/Nonprofit Terms; Industry Terms: Not Available to Industry
How to cite: pLp6.3-EglN3-H196A was a gift from Susanne Schlisio (Addgene plasmid # 79116 ; http://n2t.net/addgene:79116 ; RRID:Addgene_79116)
