[The description below was written by a language model from this plasmid's Addgene catalogue record and pLannotate feature annotations shown in this document.]
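Description:
pLp6.3-EglN3-H196A is a lentiviral mammalian expression plasmid of about 8.4 kb, built on the commercial pLenti6.3 backbone. It carries human EGLN3 (also known as PHD3), a roughly 720 bp insert introduced by TOPO cloning and bearing the H196A substitution, which the record describes as catalytically dead. EGLN3 is a prolyl hydroxylase that acts as a cellular oxygen sensor, hydroxylating proline residues in HIF-alpha and other target proteins. The coding sequence sits downstream of the CMV immediate-early enhancer and promoter and is followed by a backbone-encoded C-terminal V5 epitope tag for detection. A WPRE after the tag enhances transcript stability and expression.

The viral framework has the features of a third-generation, self-inactivating design. An RSV promoter drives a truncated HIV-1 5' LTR, followed by the Ψ packaging signal with a gag fragment, the RRE for Rev-dependent nuclear export of the genomic RNA, and a cPPT/CTS element that aids nuclear import. The ΔU3 3' LTR inactivates LTR promoter activity after integration. Within the proviral region, a tandem SV40/EM7 promoter arrangement drives blasticidin S deaminase, allowing blasticidin selection of transduced mammalian cells. Outside the LTRs are an SV40 poly(A) signal and SV40 origin, an f1 origin, and residual lac-derived sequences with T7 and T3 promoters. The plasmid is propagated in E. coli through a high-copy pUC-type origin and ampicillin resistance.

It is intended for stable lentiviral expression of the hydroxylase-inactive EGLN3. Such a mutant would typically serve as a control alongside wild-type enzyme to separate catalysis-dependent from catalysis-independent effects, although the record does not describe specific experiments.
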