Features (pLannotate 1.2.2; 30 found; start..end, strand, type, name):
      3..229     +  promoter       RSV promoter: Rous sarcoma virus enhancer/promoter
    230..410     +  LTR            5' LTR (truncated): truncated 5' long terminal repeat (LTR) from HIV-1
    457..582     +  misc_feature   HIV-1 Ψ: packaging signal of human immunodeficiency virus type 1
    566..929     +  CDS            HIV-1 gag (fragment): gag protein from human immunodeficiency virus 1; gag
   1075..1308    +  misc_feature   RRE: The Rev response element (RRE) of HIV-1 allows for Rev-dependent mRNA export from the nucleus to the cytoplasm.
   1685..1785    +  CDS            Rev (fragment): human immunodeficiency virus 1 (HIV-1) Rev protein; rev; enhances nuclear export of unspliced and incompletely spliced viral mRNAs
   1804..1921    +  misc_feature   cPPT/CTS: central polypurine tract and central termination sequence of HIV-1
   1944..2247    +  enhancer       CMV enhancer: human cytomegalovirus immediate early enhancer
   2248..2451    +  promoter       CMV promoter: human cytomegalovirus (CMV) immediate early promoter
   2563..3279    +  CDS            EGLN3: EGLN3_HUMAN - Experimental evidence at protein level: Swiss-Prot protein existence level 1. Prolyl hydroxylase that mediates hydroxylation of proline residues in target proteins, such as PKM, TELO2, ATF4 and HIF1A (PubMed:19584355, PubMed:21620138, PubMed:21483450, PubMed:22797300, PubMed:20978507, PubMed:21575608). Target proteins are preferentially recognized via a LXXLAP motif. Cellular oxygen sensor that catalyzes, under normoxic conditions, the post-translational formation of 4- hydroxyproline in hypoxia-inducible factor (HIF) alpha proteins (PubMed:11595184, PubMed:12181324). Hydroxylate
   3350..3391    +  CDS            V5 tag: epitope tag from simian virus 5
   3415..4001    +  misc_feature   WPRE: woodchuck hepatitis virus posttranscriptional regulatory element
   4016..4332    +  promoter       SV40 promoter: SV40 enhancer and early promoter
   4380..4427    +  promoter       EM7 promoter: synthetic bacterial promoter&nbsp
   4446..4844    +  CDS            BSD: blasticidin S deaminase; Aspergillus terreus BSD; confers resistance to blasticidin
   4861..4929    +  CDS            nef (fragment): NEF_HV1Z2 - Experimental evidence at protein level: Swiss-Prot protein existence level 1. Extracellular Nef protein targets CD4(+) T-lymphocytes for apoptosis by interacting with CXCR4 surface receptors. From Human immunodeficiency virus type 1 group M subtype D (isolate Z2/CDC-Z34) (HIV-1).
   4931..5164    +  LTR            3' LTR (ΔU3): self-inactivating 3' long terminal repeat (LTR) from HIV-1
   5236..5357    +  polyA_signal   SV40 poly(A) signal: SV40 polyadenylation signal
   5397..5532    +  rep_origin     SV40 ori: SV40 origin of replication
   5553..5571    -  promoter       T7 promoter: promoter for bacteriophage T7 RNA polymerase
   5579..5734    +  CDS            lacZα (fragment): LacZα fragment of β-galactosidase; lacZ fragment
   5739..6167    +  rep_origin     f1 ori (sequence partly withheld): f1 bacteriophage origin of replication; arrow indicates direction of (+) strand synthesis
   6220..6324    +  promoter       AmpR promoter: bla
   6325..7185    +  CDS            AmpR: β-lactamase; bla; confers resistance to ampicillin, carbenicillin, and related antibiotics
   7356..7944    +  rep_origin     ori: high-copy-number ColE1/pMB1/pBR322/pUC origin of replication
   8127..8219    +  CDS            lacI (fragment): lac repressor; lacI; The lac repressor binds to the lac operator to inhibit transcription in E. coli. This inhibition can be relieved by adding lactose or isopropyl-β-D-thiogalactopyranoside (IPTG).
   8232..8253    +  protein_bind   CAP binding site: CAP binding activates transcription in the presence of cAMP. E. coli catabolite activator protein
   8268..8298    +  promoter       lac promoter: promoter for the E. coli lac operon
   8306..8322    +  protein_bind   lac operator: The lac repressor binds to the lac operator to inhibit transcription in E. coli. This inhibition can be relieved by adding lactose or isopropyl-β-D-thiogalactopyranoside (IPTG). lac repressor encoded by lacI
   8367..8385    +  promoter       T3 promoter: promoter for bacteriophage T3 RNA polymerase
>Addgene plasmid #79116 | pLp6.3-EglN3-H196A | addgene full sequence | sequence record 149803 | Addgene assembled sequence
AATGTAGTCTTATGCAATACTCTTGTAGTCTTGCAACATGGTAACGATGAGTTAGCAACATGCCTTACAA
GGAGAGAAAAAGCACCGTGCATGCCGATTGGTGGAAGTAAGGTGGTACGATCGTGCCTTATTAGGAAGGC
AACAGACGGGTCTGACATGGATTGGACGAACCACTGAATTGCCGCATTGCAGAGATATTGTATTTAAGTG
CCTAGCTCGATACATAAACGGGTCTCTCTGGTTAGACCAGATCTGAGCCTGGGAGCTCTCTGGCTAACTA
GGGAACCCACTGCTTAAGCCTCAATAAAGCTTGCCTTGAGTGCTTCAAGTAGTGTGTGCCCGTCTGTTGT
GTGACTCTGGTAACTAGAGATCCCTCAGACCCTTTTAGTCAGTGTGGAAAATCTCTAGCAGTGGCGCCCG
AACAGGGACTTGAAAGCGAAAGGGAAACCAGAGGAGCTCTCTCGACGCAGGACTCGGCTTGCTGAAGCGC
GCACGGCAAGAGGCGAGGGGCGGCGACTGGTGAGTACGCCAAAAATTTTGACTAGCGGAGGCTAGAAGGA
GAGAGATGGGTGCGAGAGCGTCAGTATTAAGCGGGGGAGAATTAGATCGCGATGGGAAAAAATTCGGTTA
AGGCCAGGGGGAAAGAAAAAATATAAATTAAAACATATAGTATGGGCAAGCAGGGAGCTAGAACGATTCG
CAGTTAATCCTGGCCTGTTAGAAACATCAGAAGGCTGTAGACAAATACTGGGACAGCTACAACCATCCCT
TCAGACAGGATCAGAAGAACTTAGATCATTATATAATACAGTAGCAACCCTCTATTGTGTGCATCAAAGG
ATAGAGATAAAAGACACCAAGGAAGCTTTAGACAAGATAGAGGAAGAGCAAAACAAAAGTAAGACCACCG
CACAGCAAGCGGCCGCTGATCTTCAGACCTGGAGGAGGAGATATGAGGGACAATTGGAGAAGTGAATTAT
ATAAATATAAAGTAGTAAAAATTGAACCATTAGGAGTAGCACCCACCAAGGCAAAGAGAAGAGTGGTGCA
GAGAGAAAAAAGAGCAGTGGGAATAGGAGCTTTGTTCCTTGGGTTCTTGGGAGCAGCAGGAAGCACTATG
GGCGCAGCGTCAATGACGCTGACGGTACAGGCCAGACAATTATTGTCTGGTATAGTGCAGCAGCAGAACA
ATTTGCTGAGGGCTATTGAGGCGCAACAGCATCTGTTGCAACTCACAGTCTGGGGCATCAAGCAGCTCCA
GGCAAGAATCCTGGCTGTGGAAAGATACCTAAAGGATCAACAGCTCCTGGGGATTTGGGGTTGCTCTGGA
AAACTCATTTGCACCACTGCTGTGCCTTGGAATGCTAGTTGGAGTAATAAATCTCTGGAACAGATTTGGA
ATCACACGACCTGGATGGAGTGGGACAGAGAAATTAACAATTACACAAGCTTAATACACTCCTTAATTGA
AGAATCGCAAAACCAGCAAGAAAAGAATGAACAAGAATTATTGGAATTAGATAAATGGGCAAGTTTGTGG
AATTGGTTTAACATAACAAATTGGCTGTGGTATATAAAATTATTCATAATGATAGTAGGAGGCTTGGTAG
GTTTAAGAATAGTTTTTGCTGTACTTTCTATAGTGAATAGAGTTAGGCAGGGATATTCACCATTATCGTT
TCAGACCCACCTCCCAACCCCGAGGGGACCCGACAGGCCCGAAGGAATAGAAGAAGAAGGTGGAGAGAGA
GACAGAGACAGATCCATTCGATTAGTGAACGGATCTCGACGGTATCGGTTAACTTTTAAAAGAAAAGGGG
GGATTGGGGGGTACAGTGCAGGGGAAAGAATAGTAGACATAATAGCAACAGACATACAAACTAAAGAATT
ACAAAAACAAATTACAAAAATTCAAAATTTTATCGATAAGCTTGGGAGTTCCGCGTTACATAACTTACGG
TAAATGGCCCGCCTGGCTGACCGCCCAACGACCCCCGCCCATTGACGTCAATAATGACGTATGTTCCCAT
AGTAACGCCAATAGGGACTTTCCATTGACGTCAATGGGTGGAGTATTTACGGTAAACTGCCCACTTGGCA
GTACATCAAGTGTATCATATGCCAAGTACGCCCCCTATTGACGTCAATGACGGTAAATGGCCCGCCTGGC
ATTATGCCCAGTACATGACCTTATGGGACTTTCCTACTTGGCAGTACATCTACGTATTAGTCATCGCTAT
TACCATGGTGATGCGGTTTTGGCAGTACATCAATGGGCGTGGATAGCGGTTTGACTCACGGGGATTTCCA
AGTCTCCACCCCATTGACGTCAATGGGAGTTTGTTTTGGCACCAAAATCAACGGGACTTTCCAAAATGTC
GTAACAACTCCGCCCCATTGACGCAAATGGGCGGTAGGCGTGTACGGTGGGAGGTCTATATAAGCAGAGC
TCGTTTAGTGAACCGTCAGATCGCCTGGAGACGCCATCCACGCTGTTTTGACCTCCATAGAAGACACCGA
CTCTAGAGGATCCACTAGTCCAGTGTGGTGGAATTGGCCCTTATGCCCCTGGGACACATCATGAGGCTGG
ACCTGGAGAAAATTGCCCTGGAGTACATCGTGCCCTGTCTGCACGAGGTGGGCTTCTGCTACCTGGACAA
CTTCCTGGGCGAGGTGGTGGGCGACTGCGTCCTGGAGCGCGTCAAGCAGCTGCACTGCACCGGGGCCCTG
CGGGACGGCCAGCTGGCGGGGCCGCGCGCCGGCGTCTCCAAGCGACACCTGCGGGGCGACCAGATCACGT
GGATCGGGGGCAACGAGGAGGGCTGCGAGGCCATCAGCTTCCTCCTGTCCCTCATCGACAGGCTGGTCCT
CTACTGCGGGAGCCGGCTGGGCAAATACTACGTCAAGGAGAGGTCTAAGGCAATGGTGGCTTGCTATCCG
GGAAATGGAACAGGTTATGTTCGCCACGTGGACAACCCCAACGGTGATGGTCGCTGCATCACCTGCATCT
ACTATCTGAACAAGAATTGGGATGCCAAGCTACATGGTGGGATCCTGCGGATATTTCCAGAGGGGAAATC
ATTCATAGCAGATGTGGAGCCCATTTTTGACAGACTCCTGTTCTTCTGGTCAGATCGTAGGAACCCAGCC
GAAGTGCAGCCCTCTTACGCAACCAGATATGCTATGACTGTCTGGTACTTTGATGCTGAAGAAAGGGCAG
AAGCCAAAAAGAAATTCAGGAATTTAACTAGGAAAACTGAATCTGCCCTCACTGAAGACTGAAAGGGCCA
ATTCTGCAGATATCCAGCACAGTGGCGGCCGCTCGAGTCTAGAGGGCCCGCGGTTCGAAGGTAAGCCTAT
CCCTAACCCTCTCCTCGGTCTCGATTCTACGCGTACCGGTTAGTAATGATCGACAATCAACCTCTGGATT
ACAAAATTGGAAAGATTGACTGGTATTCTTAACTATGTTGCTCCTTTTACGCTATGTGGATACGCTGCTT
TAATGCCTTTGTATCATGCTATTGCTTCCCGTATGGCTTTCATTTTCTCCTCCTTGTATAAATCCTGGTT
GCTGTCTCTTTATGAGGAGTTGTGGCCCGTTGTCAGGCAACGTGGCGTGGTGTGCACTGTGTTTGCTGAC
GCAACCCCCACTGGTTGGGGCATTGCCACCACCTGTCAGCTCCTTTCCGGGACTTTCGCTTTCCCCCTCC
CTATTGCCACGGCGGAACTCATCGCCGCCTGCCTTGCCCGCTGCTGGACAGGGGCTCGGCTGTTGGGCAC
TGACAATTCCGTGGTGTTGTCGGGGAAGCTGACGTCCTTTCCATGGCTGCTCGCCTGTGTTGCCACCTGG
ATTCTGCGCGGGACGTCCTTCTGCTACGTCCCTTCGGCCCTCAATCCAGCGGACCTTCCTTCCCGCGGCC
TGCTGCCGGCTCTGCGGCCTCTTCCGCGTCTTCGCCTTCGCCCTCAGACGAGTCGGATCTCCCTTTGGGC
CGCCTCCCCGCCTGGCGATGGTACCGGTGTGGAAAGTCCCCAGGCTCCCCAGCAGGCAGAAGTATGCAAA
GCATGCATCTCAATTAGTCAGCAACCAGGTGTGGAAAGTCCCCAGGCTCCCCAGCAGGCAGAAGTATGCA
AAGCATGCATCTCAATTAGTCAGCAACCATAGTCCCGCCCCTAACTCCGCCCATCCCGCCCCTAACTCCG
CCCAGTTCCGCCCATTCTCCGCCCCATGGCTGACTAATTTTTTTTATTTATGCAGAGGCCGAGGCCGCCT
CTGCCTCTGAGCTATTCCAGAAGTAGTGAGGAGGCTTTTTTGGAGGCCTAGGCTTTTGCAAAAAGCTCCC
GGGAGCTTGTATATCCATTTTCGGATCTGATCAGCACGTGTTGACAATTAATCATCGGCATAGTATATCG
GCATAGTATAATACGACAAGGTGAGGAACTAAACCATGGCCAAGCCTTTGTCTCAAGAAGAATCCACCCT
CATTGAAAGAGCAACGGCTACAATCAACAGCATCCCCATCTCTGAAGACTACAGCGTCGCCAGCGCAGCT
CTCTCTAGCGACGGCCGCATCTTCACTGGTGTCAATGTATATCATTTTACTGGGGGACCTTGTGCAGAAC
TCGTGGTGCTGGGCACTGCTGCTGCTGCGGCAGCTGGCAACCTGACTTGTATCGTCGCGATCGGAAATGA
GAACAGGGGCATCTTGAGCCCCTGCGGACGGTGCCGACAGGTGCTTCTCGATCTGCATCCTGGGATCAAA
GCCATAGTGAAGGACAGTGATGGACAGCCGACGGCAGTTGGGATTCGTGAATTGCTGCCCTCTGGTTATG
TGTGGGAGGGCTAAGCACAATTCGAGCTCGGTACCTTTAAGACCAATGACTTACAAGGCAGCTGTAGATC
TTAGCCACTTTTTAAAAGAAAAGGGGGGACTGGAAGGGCTAATTCACTCCCAACGAAGACAAGATCTGCT
TTTTGCTTGTACTGGGTCTCTCTGGTTAGACCAGATCTGAGCCTGGGAGCTCTCTGGCTAACTAGGGAAC
CCACTGCTTAAGCCTCAATAAAGCTTGCCTTGAGTGCTTCAAGTAGTGTGTGCCCGTCTGTTGTGTGACT
CTGGTAACTAGAGATCCCTCAGACCCTTTTAGTCAGTGTGGAAAATCTCTAGCAGTAGTAGTTCATGTCA
TCTTATTATTCAGTATTTATAACTTGCAAAGAAATGAATATCAGAGAGTGAGAGGAACTTGTTTATTGCA
GCTTATAATGGTTACAAATAAAGCAATAGCATCACAAATTTCACAAATAAAGCATTTTTTTCACTGCATT
CTAGTTGTGGTTTGTCCAAACTCATCAATGTATCTTATCATGTCTGGCTCTAGCTATCCCGCCCCTAACT
CCGCCCATCCCGCCCCTAACTCCGCCCAGTTCCGCCCATTCTCCGCCCCATGGCTGACTAATTTTTTTTA
TTTATGCAGAGGCCGAGGCCGCCTCGGCCTCTGAGCTATTCCAGAAGTAGTGAGGAGGCTTTTTTGGAGG
CCTAGGGACGTACCCAATTCGCCCTATAGTGAGTCGTATTACGCGCGCTCACTGGCCGTCGTTTTACAAC
GTCGTGACTGGGAAAACCCTGGCGTTACCCAACTTAATCGCCTTGCAGCACATCCCCCTTTCGCCAGCTG
GCGTAATAGCGAAGAGGCCCGCACCGATCGCCCTTCCCAACAGTTGCGCAGCCTGAATGGCGAATGGG
[124 nt withheld, positions 5739-5862]
C
[91 nt withheld, positions 5864-5954]
A
[49 nt withheld, positions 5956-6004]
CCTTTGACGTTGGAGTCCACGTTCTTT
[37 nt withheld, positions 6032-6068]
ACCCTATCTCGGTCTATTCTTTTGATTTATAAGGGATTTTGCCGATTTCGGCCTATTGGTTAAAAAATGA
GCTGATTTAACAAAAATTTAACGCGAATTTTAACAAAATATTAACGCTTACAATTTAGGTGGCACTTTTC
GGGGAAATGTGCGCGGAACCCCTATTTGTTTATTTTTCTAAATACATTCAAATATGTATCCGCTCATGAG
ACAATAACCCTGATAAATGCTTCAATAATATTGAAAAAGGAAGAGTATGAGTATTCAACATTTCCGTGTC
GCCCTTATTCCCTTTTTTGCGGCATTTTGCCTTCCTGTTTTTGCTCACCCAGAAACGCTGGTGAAAGTAA
AAGATGCTGAAGATCAGTTGGGTGCACGAGTGGGTTACATCGAACTGGATCTCAACAGCGGTAAGATCCT
TGAGAGTTTTCGCCCCGAAGAACGTTTTCCAATGATGAGCACTTTTAAAGTTCTGCTATGTGGCGCGGTA
TTATCCCGTATTGACGCCGGGCAAGAGCAACTCGGTCGCCGCATACACTATTCTCAGAATGACTTGGTTG
AGTACTCACCAGTCACAGAAAAGCATCTTACGGATGGCATGACAGTAAGAGAATTATGCAGTGCTGCCAT
AACCATGAGTGATAACACTGCGGCCAACTTACTTCTGACAACGATCGGAGGACCGAAGGAGCTAACCGCT
TTTTTGCACAACATGGGGGATCATGTAACTCGCCTTGATCGTTGGGAACCGGAGCTGAATGAAGCCATAC
CAAACGACGAGCGTGACACCACGATGCCTGTAGCAATGGCAACAACGTTGCGCAAACTATTAACTGGCGA
ACTACTTACTCTAGCTTCCCGGCAACAATTAATAGACTGGATGGAGGCGGATAAAGTTGCAGGACCACTT
CTGCGCTCGGCCCTTCCGGCTGGCTGGTTTATTGCTGATAAATCTGGAGCCGGTGAGCGTGGGTCTCGCG
GTATCATTGCAGCACTGGGGCCAGATGGTAAGCCCTCCCGTATCGTAGTTATCTACACGACGGGGAGTCA
GGCAACTATGGATGAACGAAATAGACAGATCGCTGAGATAGGTGCCTCACTGATTAAGCATTGGTAACTG
TCAGACCAAGTTTACTCATATATACTTTAGATTGATTTAAAACTTCATTTTTAATTTAAAAGGATCTAGG
TGAAGATCCTTTTTGATAATCTCATGACCAAAATCCCTTAACGTGAGTTTTCGTTCCACTGAGCGTCAGA
CCCCGTAGAAAAGATCAAAGGATCTTCTTGAGATCCTTTTTTTCTGCGCGTAATCTGCTGCTTGCAAACA
AAAAAACCACCGCTACCAGCGGTGGTTTGTTTGCCGGATCAAGAGCTACCAACTCTTTTTCCGAAGGTAA
CTGGCTTCAGCAGAGCGCAGATACCAAATACTGTTCTTCTAGTGTAGCCGTAGTTAGGCCACCACTTCAA
GAACTCTGTAGCACCGCCTACATACCTCGCTCTGCTAATCCTGTTACCAGTGGCTGCTGCCAGTGGCGAT
AAGTCGTGTCTTACCGGGTTGGACTCAAGACGATAGTTACCGGATAAGGCGCAGCGGTCGGGCTGAACGG
GGGGTTCGTGCACACAGCCCAGCTTGGAGCGAACGACCTACACCGAACTGAGATACCTACAGCGTGAGCT
ATGAGAAAGCGCCACGCTTCCCGAAGGGAGAAAGGCGGACAGGTATCCGGTAAGCGGCAGGGTCGGAACA
GGAGAGCGCACGAGGGAGCTTCCAGGGGGAAACGCCTGGTATCTTTATAGTCCTGTCGGGTTTCGCCACC
TCTGACTTGAGCGTCGATTTTTGTGATGCTCGTCAGGGGGGCGGAGCCTATGGAAAAACGCCAGCAACGC
GGCCTTTTTACGGTTCCTGGCCTTTTGCTGGCCTTTTGCTCACATGTTCTTTCCTGCGTTATCCCCTGAT
TCTGTGGATAACCGTATTACCGCCTTTGAGTGAGCTGATACCGCTCGCCGCAGCCGAACGACCGAGCGCA
GCGAGTCAGTGAGCGAGGAAGCGGAAGAGCGCCCAATACGCAAACCGCCTCTCCCCGCGCGTTGGCCGAT
TCATTAATGCAGCTGGCACGACAGGTTTCCCGACTGGAAAGCGGGCAGTGAGCGCAACGCAATTAATGTG
AGTTAGCTCACTCATTAGGCACCCCAGGCTTTACACTTTATGCTTCCGGCTCGTATGTTGTGTGGAATTG
TGAGCGGATAACAATTTCACACAGGAAACAGCTATGACCATGATTACGCCAAGCGCGCAATTAACCCTCA
CTAAAGGGAACAAAAGCTGGAGCTGCAAGCTT
