>Addgene plasmid #79116 | pLp6.3-EglN3-H196A | addgene partial sequence | sequence record 149801 | CMV-F 5'-CGCAAATGGGCGGTAGGCGTG-3'
GCAGAGCTCGTTTAGTGAACCGTCAGATCGCCTGGAGACGCCATCCACGCTGTTTTGACCTCCATAGAAG
ACACCGACTCTAGAGGATCCACTAGTCCAGTGTGGTGGAATTGGCCCTTATGCCCCTGGGACACATCATG
AGGCTGGACCTGGAGAAAATTGCCCTGGAGTACATCGTGCCCTGTCTGCACGAGGTGGGCTTCTGCTACC
TGGACAACTTCCTGGGCGAGGTGGTGGGCGACTGCGTCCTGGAGCGCGTCAAGCAGCTGCACTGCACCGG
GGCCCTGCGGGACGGCCAGCTGGCGGGGCCGCGCGCCGGCGTCTCCAAGCGACACCTGCGGGGCGACCAG
ATCACGTGGATCGGGGGCAACGAGGAGGGCTGCGAGGCCATCAGCTTCCTCCTGTCCCTCATCGACAGGC
TGGTCCTCTACTGCGGGAGCCGGCTGGGCAAATACTACGTCAAGGAGAGGTCTAAGGCAATGGTGGCTTG
CTATCCGGGAAATGGAACAGGTTATGTTCGCCACGTGGACAACCCCAACGGTGATGGTCGCTGCATCACC
TGCATCTACTATCTGAACAAGAATTGGGATGCCAAGCTACATGGTGGGATCCTGCGGATATTTCCAGAGG
GGAAATCATTCATAGCAGATGTGGAGCCCATTTTTGACAGACTCCTGTTCTTCTGGTCAGATCGTAGGAA
CCCAGCCGAAGTGCAGCCCTCTTACGCAACCAGATATGCTATGACTGTCTG
