>Addgene plasmid #79116 | pLp6.3-EglN3-H196A | addgene partial sequence | sequence record 149802 | WPRE-R 5'-CATAGCGTAAAAGGAGCAACA-3'
AATTTTGTAATCCAGAGGTTGATTGTCGATCATTACTAACCGGTACGCGTAGAATCGAGACCGAGGAGAG
GGTTAGGGATAGGCTTACCTTCGAACCGCGGGCCCTCTAGACTCGAGCGGCCGCCACTGTGCTGGATATC
TGCAGAATTGGCCCTTTCAGTCTTCAGTGAGGGCAGATTCAGTTTTCCTAGTTAAATTCCTGAATTTCTT
TTTGGCTTCTGCCCTTTCTTCAGCATCAAAGTACCAGACAGTCATAGCATATCTGGTTGCGTAAGAGGGC
TGCACTTCGGCTGGGTTCCTACGATCTGACCAGAAGAACAGGAGTCTGTCAAAAATGGGCTCCACATCTG
CTATGAATGATTTCCCCTCTGGAAATATCCGCAGGATCCCACCATGTAGCTTGGCATCCCAATTCTTGTT
CAGATAGTAGATGCAGGTGATGCAGCGACCATCACCGTTGGGGTTGTCCACGTGGCGAACATAACCTGTT
CCATTTCCCGGATAGCAAGCCACCATTGCCTTAGACCTCTCCTTGACGTAGTATTTGCCCAGCCGGCTCC
CGCAGTAGAGGACCAGCCTGTCGATGAGGGACAGGAGGAAGCTGATGGCCTCGCAGCCCTCCTCGTTGCC
CCCGATCCACGTGATCTGGTCGCCCCGCAGGTGTCGCTTGGAGACGCCGGCGCGCGGCCCCGCCAGCTGG
